Addgene plasmid #12796: DCT.VV.Orf108
Purpose: This plasmid was designed for screening purposes and may contain discrepancies relative to the current canonical GenBank version of the gene.
Depositing lab: Jack Bennink & Jon Yewdell. Depositing organization: National Institute of Allergy and Infectious Diseases (NIAID). Publication: Identification of poxvirus CD8+ T cell determinants to enable rational design and characterization of smallpox vaccines. Tscharke DC, Karupiah G, Zhou J, Palmore T, Irvine KR, Haeryfar SM, Williams S, Sidney J, Sette A, Bennink JR, Yewdell JW. J Exp Med. 2005 January 3; 201(1): 95–104. 10.1084/jem.20041912 PubMed 15623576.
Backbone
  Vector backbone: pcDNA 3.1D V5-His-TOPO
  Backbone manufacturer: Invitrogen
  Backbone size w/o insert (bp): 5514
  Vector type: Mammalian Expression
  Selectable markers: Neomycin (select with G418)
Growth in bacteria
  Bacterial resistance: Ampicillin, 100 μg/mL
  Growth temperature: 37°C
  Growth strain: DH5alpha
  Copy number: High Copy
Gene/Insert
  Gene/Insert name: VV.Orf108 (alt name: VV_WR_203)
  Species: Vaccinia Virus
  Insert size (bp): 531
  Cloning method: Restriction Enzyme; 5′ cloning site BamHI (not destroyed); 3′ cloning site BamHI (not destroyed)
  Sequencing primers: 5′ Universal T7
Terms and licenses: Academic/Nonprofit Terms; Industry Terms: Not Available to Industry
Depositor comments: Please see the Vaccinia kit page ( https://www.addgene.org/vvorf/ ) for more information. The kit page contains the supplemental VVOrfData spreadsheet, which includes important information about this plasmid. The plasmid and insert names provided here relate only to this library. The name of the ORF (if present) in VACV strain Copenhagen and the name of the ORF (if annotated) in VACV strain WR sequence can be found in VVOrfData spreadsheet. Please note that the amino acid sequence given for each ORF in the spreadsheet may contain some errors. Additionally, changes from the expected sequence may be present in these plasmids. Please see Addgene's quality control sequence and sequencing notes in the VVOrfData spreadsheet before ordering this plasmid.
How to cite: DCT.VV.Orf108 was a gift from Jack Bennink & Jon Yewdell (Addgene plasmid # 12796 ; http://n2t.net/addgene:12796 ; RRID:Addgene_12796)
