[The description below was written by a language model from this plasmid's Addgene catalogue record.]
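Description:
DCT.VV.Orf108 is a mammalian expression plasmid built on the commercial pcDNA 3.1D V5-His-TOPO backbone (about 5.5 kb without insert). It carries a 531 bp open reading frame from vaccinia virus, designated VV.Orf108 within its library and also listed as VV_WR_203. The insert is recorded as flanked by BamHI sites at both ends, both retained, and can be read from the upstream T7 priming site. In bacteria the plasmid is maintained at high copy under ampicillin selection. A neomycin resistance marker allows G418 selection of transfected mammalian cells. No feature table is provided and the record does not state the promoter. Vectors of the pcDNA3.1 family generally drive the insert from the CMV immediate-early promoter, and this backbone offers C-terminal V5 and polyhistidine tags, but the record does not say whether the ORF is in frame with them.

The plasmid belongs to a library of individually cloned vaccinia virus ORFs. The library was assembled for screening, in work aimed at identifying poxvirus CD8+ T cell determinants relevant to the design and characterization of smallpox vaccines. In this kind of approach, each viral ORF is expressed separately in mammalian cells so that the gene products recognised by T cells can be identified. The depositors caution that the construct was made for screening and may differ from the current canonical sequence of the gene. The ORF naming is specific to this library, and correspondence to the Copenhagen and WR strain annotations is given in a supplementary spreadsheet. Users are advised to check the quality-control sequencing data and the spreadsheet notes before relying on the exact coding sequence.
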