>Addgene plasmid #12796 | DCT.VV.Orf108 | addgene partial sequence | sequence record 19191 | T7 5'-TAATACGACTCACTATAGGG-3'
TACCCTTCACCGAATTCCAGCTGACCACCATGGAAATGTATCCTCGTCATAGATATAGTAAGCATTCTGT
CTTTAAGGGATTTTCTGGCAAAGTTAGAAAAAATGATTTAGACATGAATGTGGTAAAAGAATTACTTTCT
AACGGTGCATCTCTAACAATTAAGGATAGCAGTAATAAGGATCCAATAACCGTTTATTTTCGAAGAACGA
TAATGAATTTAGAAATGATTGATGAACGAAAGTATATAGTACACTCCTATCTAAAAAATTATAAAAATTT
CGATTATCCATTTTTCAGGAAGTTAGTTTTGACTAATAAACATTGTCTCAACAATTATTATAATATAAGC
GACAGCAAATATGGAACACCGCTACATATATTGGCGTCTAATAAAAAATTAATAACTCCTAATTACATGA
AGTTATTAGTGTATAACGGAAATGATATAAACGCA
